>Addgene plasmid #152494 | pGBW-m4133747 | addgene full sequence | sequence record 300234 | Addgene NGS Result
CTGATGCGGTTTTGGCAGTACATCAATGGGCGTGGATAGCGGTTTGACTCACGGGGATTTCCAAGTCTCC
ACCCCATTGACGTCAATGGGAGTTTGTTTTGGCACCAAAATCAACGGGACTTTCCAAAATGTCGTAACAA
CTCCGCCCCATTGACGCAAATGGGCGGTAGGCGTGTACGGTGGGAGGTCTATATAAGCAGAGCTGGTTTA
GTGAACCGTCAGATCAGATCTTTGTCGATCCTACCATCCACTCGACACACCCGCCAGCGGCCGCCACCAT
GTCTGATAATGGACCCCAAAATCAGCGAAATGCACCCCGCATTACGTTTGGTGGACCCTCAGATTCAACT
GGCAGTAACCAGAATGGAGAACGCAGTGGGGCGCGATCAAAACAACGTCGGCCCCAAGGTTTACCCAATA
ATACTGCGTCTTGGTTCACCGCTCTCACTCAACATGGCAAGGAAGACCTTAAATTCCCTCGAGGACAAGG
CGTTCCAATTAACACCAATAGCAGTCCAGATGACCAAATTGGCTACTACCGAAGAGCTACCAGACGAATT
CGTGGTGGTGACGGTAAAATGAAAGATCTCAGTCCAAGATGGTATTTCTACTACCTAGGAACTGGGCCAG
AAGCTGGACTTCCCTATGGTGCTAACAAAGACGGCATCATATGGGTTGCAACTGAGGGAGCCTTGAATAC
ACCAAAAGATCACATTGGCACCCGCAATCCTGCTAACAATGCTGCAATCGTGCTACAACTTCCTCAAGGA
ACAACATTGCCAAAAGGCTTCTACGCAGAAGGGAGCAGAGGCGGCAGTCAAGCCTCTTCTCGTTCCTCAT
CACGTAGTCGCAACAGTTCAAGAAATTCAACTCCAGGCAGCAGTAGGGGAACTTCTCCTGCTAGAATGGC
TGGCAATGGCGGTGATGCTGCTCTTGCTTTGCTGCTGCTTGACAGATTGAACCAGCTTGAGAGCAAAATG
TCTGGTAAAGGCCAACAACAACAAGGCCAAACTGTCACTAAGAAATCTGCTGCTGAGGCTTCTAAGAAGC
CTCGGCAAAAACGTACTGCCACTAAAGCATACAATGTAACACAAGCTTTCGGCAGACGTGGTCCAGAACA
AACCCAAGGAAATTTTGGGGACCAGGAACTAATCAGACAAGGAACTGATTACAAACATTGGCCGCAAATT
GCACAATTTGCCCCCAGCGCTTCAGCGTTCTTCGGAATGTCGCGCATTGGCATGGAAGTCACACCTTCGG
GAACGTGGTTGACCTACACAGGTGCCATCAAATTGGATGACAAAGATCCAAATTTCAAAGATCAAGTCAT
TTTGCTGAATAAGCATATTGACGCATACAAAACATTCCCACCAACAGAGCCTAAAAAGGACAAAAAGAAG
AAGGCTGATGAAACTCAAGCCTTACCGCAGAGACAGAAGAAACAGCAAACTGTGACTCTTCTTCCTGCTG
CAGATTTGGATGATTTCTCCAAACAATTGCAACAATCCATGAGCAGTGCTGACTCAACTCAGGCCGAAAA
CCTTTACTTTCAGTCGCACCATCACCATCACCATTAAGCTAGCTTGACTGACTGAGATACAGCGTACCTT
CAGCTCACAGACATGATAAGATACATTGATGAGTTTGGACAAACCACAACTAGAATGCAGTGAAAAAAAT
GCTTTATTTGTGAAATTTGTGATGCTATTGCTTTATTTGTAACCATTATAAGCTGCAATAAACAAGTTAA
CAACAACAATTGCATTCATTTTATGTTTCAGGTTCAGGGGGAGGTGTGGGAGGTTTTTTAAAGCAAGTAA
AACCTCTACAAATGTGGTATTGGCCCATCTCTATCGGTATCGTAGCATAACCCCTTGGGGCCTCTAAACG
GGTCTTGAGGGGTTTTTTGTGCCCCTCGGGCCGGATTGCTATCTACCGGCATTGGCGCAGAAAAAAATGC
CTGATGCGACGCTGCGCGTCTTATACTCCCACATATGCCAGATTCAGCAACGGATACGGCTTCCCCAACT
TGCCCACTTCCATACGTGTCCTCCTTACCAGAAATTTATCCTTAAGGTCGTCAGCTATCCTGCAGGCGAT
CTCTCGATTTCGATCAAGACATTCCTTTAATGGTCTTTTCTGGACACCACTAGGGGTCAGAAGTAGTTCA
TCAAACTTTCTTCCCTCCCTAATCTCATTGGTTACCTTGGGCTATCGAAACTTAATTAACCAGTCAAGTC
AGCTACTTGGCGAGATCGACTTGTCTGGGTTTCGACTACGCTCAGAATTGCGTCAGTCAAGTTCGATCTG
GTCCTTGCTATTGCACCCGTTCTCCGATTACGAGTTTCATTTAAATCATGTGAGCAAAAGGCCAGCAAAA
GGCCAGGAACCGTAAAAAGGCCGCGTTGCTGGCGTTTTTCCATAGGCTCCGCCCCCCTGACGAGCATCAC
AAAAATCGACGCTCAAGTCAGAGGTGGCGAAACCCGACAGGACTATAAAGATACCAGGCGTTTCCCCCTG
GAAGCTCCCTCGTGCGCTCTCCTGTTCCGACCCTGCCGCTTACCGGATACCTGTCCGCCTTTCTCCCTTC
GGGAAGCGTGGCGCTTTCTCATAGCTCACGCTGTAGGTATCTCAGTTCGGTGTAGGTCGTTCGCTCCAAG
CTGGGCTGTGTGCACGAACCCCCCGTTCAGCCCGACCGCTGCGCCTTATCCGGTAACTATCGTCTTGAGT
CCAACCCGGTAAGACACGACTTATCGCCACTGGCAGCAGCCACTGGTAACAGGATTAGCAGAGCGAGGTA
TGTAGGCGGTGCTACAGAGTTCTTGAAGTGGTGGCCTAACTACGGCTACACTAGAAGAACAGTATTTGGT
ATCTGCGCTCTGCTGAAGCCAGTTACCTTCGGAAAAAGAGTTGGTAGCTCTTGATCCGGCAAACAAACCA
CCGCTGGTAGCGGTGGTTTTTTTGTTTGCAAGCAGCAGATTACGCGCAGAAAAAAAGGATCTCAAGAAGA
TCCTTTGATCTTTTCTACGGGGTCTGACGCTCAGTGGAACGAAAACTCACGTTAAGGGATTTTGGTCATG
AGATTATCAAAAAGGATCTTCACCTAGATCCTTTTAAATTAAAAATGAAGTTTTAAATCAATCTAAAGTA
TATATGAGTAAACTTGGTCTGACAGTTACCAATGCTTAATCAGTGAGGCACCTATCTCAGCGATCTGTCT
ATTTCGTTCATCCATAGTTGCATTTAAATTTCCGAACTCTCCAAGGCCCTCGTCGGAAAATCTTCAAACC
TTTCGTCCGATCCATCTTGCAGGCTACCTCTCGAACGAACTATCGCAAGTCTCTTGGCCGGCCTTGCGCC
TTGGCTATTGCTTGGCAGCGCCTATCGCCAGGTATTACTCCAATCCCGAATATCCGAGATCGGGATCACC
CGAGAGAAGTTCAACCTACATCCTCAATCCCGATCTATCCGAGATCCGAGGAATATCGAAATCGGGGCGC
GCCTGGTGTACCGAGAACGATCCTCTCAGTGCGAGTCTCGACGATCCATATCGTTGCTTGGCAGTCAGCC
AGTCGGAATCCAGCTTGGGACCCAGGAAGTCCAATCGTCAGATATTGTACTCAAGCCTGGTCACGGCAGC
GTACCGATCTGTTTAAACCTAGATATTGATAGTCTGATCGGTCAACGTATAATCGAGTCCTAGCTTTTGC
AAACATCTATCAAGAGACAGGATCAGCAGGAGGCTTTCGCATGAGTATTCAACATTTCCGTGTCGCCCTT
ATTCCCTTTTTTGCGGCATTTTGCCTTCCTGTTTTTGCTCACCCAGAAACGCTGGTGAAAGTAAAAGATG
CTGAAGATCAGTTGGGTGCGCGAGTGGGTTACATCGAACTGGATCTCAACAGCGGTAAGATCCTTGAGAG
TTTTCGCCCCGAAGAACGCTTTCCAATGATGAGCACTTTTAAAGTTCTGCTATGTGGCGCGGTATTATCC
CGTATTGACGCCGGGCAAGAGCAACTCGGTCGCCGCATACACTATTCTCAGAATGACTTGGTTGAGTATT
CACCAGTCACAGAAAAGCATCTTACGGATGGCATGACAGTAAGAGAATTATGCAGTGCTGCCATAACCAT
GAGTGATAACACTGCGGCCAACTTACTTCTGACAACGATTGGAGGACCGAAGGAGCTAACCGCTTTTTTG
CACAACATGGGGGATCATGTAACTCGCCTTGATCGTTGGGAACCGGAGCTGAATGAAGCCATACCAAACG
ACGAGCGTGACACCACGATGCCTGTAGCAATGGCAACAACCTTGCGTAAACTATTAACTGGCGAACTACT
TACTCTAGCTTCCCGGCAACAGTTGATAGACTGGATGGAGGCGGATAAAGTTGCAGGACCACTTCTGCGC
TCGGCCCTTCCGGCTGGCTGGTTTATTGCTGATAAATCTGGAGCCGGTGAGCGTGGGTCTCGCGGTATCA
TTGCAGCACTGGGGCCAGATGGTAAGCCCTCCCGTATCGTAGTTATCTACACGACGGGGAGTCAGGCAAC
TATGGATGAACGAAATAGACAGATCGCTGAGATAGGTGCCTCACTGATTAAGCATTGGTAACCGATTCTA
GGTGCATTGGCGCAGAAAAAAATGCCTGATGCGACGCTGCGCGTCTTATACTCCCACATATGCCAGATTC
AGCAACGGATACGGCTTCCCCAACTTGCCCACTTCCATACGTGTCCTCCTTACCAGAAATTTATCCTTAA
GATCCCGAATCGTTTAAACTCGACTCTGGCTCTATCGAATCTCCGTCGTTTCGAGCTTACGCGAACAGCC
GTGGCGCTCATTTGCTCGTCGGGCATCGAATCTCGTCAGCTATCGTCAGCTTACCTTTTTGGCAGCGATC
GCGGCTCCCGACATCTTGGACCATTAGCTCCACAGGTATCTTCTTCCCTCTAGTGGTCATAACAGCAGCT
TCAGCTACCTCTCAATTCAAAAAACCCCTCAAGACCCGTTTAGAGGCCCCAAGGGGTTATGCTATCAATC
GTTGCGTTACACACACAAAAAACCAACACACATCCATCTTCGATGGATAGCGATTTTATTATCTAACTGC
TGATCGAGTGTAGCCAGATCTAGTAATCAATTACGGGGTCATTAGTTCATAGCCCATATATGGAGTTCCG
CGTTACATAACTTACGGTAAATGGCCCGCCTGGCTGACCGCCCAACGACCCCCGCCCATTGACGTCAATA
ATGACGTATGTTCCCATAGTAACGCCAATAGGGACTTTCCATTGACGTCAATGGGTGGAGTATTTACGGT
AAACTGCCCACTTGGCAGTACATCAAGTGTATCATATGCCAAGTACGCCCCCTATTGACGTCAATGACGG
TAAATGGCCCGCCTGGCATTATGCCCAGTACATGACCTTATGGGACTTTCCTACTTGGCAGTACATCTAC
GTATTAGTCATCGCTATTACCATG
Features (pLannotate 1.2.2; 17 found; start..end, strand, type, name):
     73..90      -  promoter       CMV promoter (fragment): human cytomegalovirus (CMV) immediate early promoter
    153..204     +  promoter       CMVd2 promoter: truncated human cytomegalovirus (CMV) immediate early promoter that yields moderately reduced expression relative to the full-length promoter
    279..1535    +  CDS            N: NCAP_SARS2 - Experimental evidence at protein level: Swiss-Prot protein existence level 1. Packages the positive strand viral genome RNA into a helical ribonucleocapsid (RNP) and plays a fundamental role during virion assembly through its interactions with the viral genome and membrane protein M. Plays an important role in enhancing the efficiency of subgenomic viral RNA transcription as well as viral replication (By similarity). May modulate transforming growth factor-beta signaling by binding host smad3 (By similarity). From Severe acute respiratory syndrome coronavirus 2 (2019-nCoV) (SARS-C
   1557..1574    +  CDS            6xHis: 6xHis affinity tag
   1627..1748    -  polyA_signal   SV40 poly(A) signal: SV40 polyadenylation signal
   1771..1840    -  CDS            large T antigen (fragment): large T antigen from SV40 (simian virus 40)
   1863..1909    +  terminator     T7 terminator: transcription terminator for bacteriophage T7 RNA polymerase
   1939..2075    +  terminator     rrnG terminator: transcription terminator from the E. coli ribosomal RNA rrnG operon (Albrechtsen et al., 1991)
   2120..2191    +  misc_feature   3' β-globin insulator: insulator downstream of the human β-globin locus (Farrell et al., 2002)
   2417..3005    -  rep_origin     ori: high-copy-number ColE1/pMB1/pBR322/pUC origin of replication
   3177..3241    -  CDS            bla(M) (fragment): β-lactamase lacking the signal sequence; bla(M); allows cytosolic expression of β-lactamase
   3751..4611    +  CDS            AmpR: β-lactamase; bla; confers resistance to ampicillin, carbenicillin, and related antibiotics
   4624..4760    +  terminator     rrnG terminator: transcription terminator from the E. coli ribosomal RNA rrnG operon (Albrechtsen et al., 1991)
   4912..4983    +  misc_feature   5' β-globin insulator: insulator upstream of the human β-globin locus (Farrell et al., 2002)
   4988..5034    -  terminator     T7 terminator: transcription terminator for bacteriophage T7 RNA polymerase
   5052..5100    -  polyA_signal   poly(A) signal: synthetic polyadenylation signal
   5181..5484    +  enhancer       CMV enhancer: human cytomegalovirus immediate early enhancer
