[The description below was written by a language model from this plasmid's Addgene catalogue record and pLannotate feature annotations shown in this document.]
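Description:
pGBW-m4133747 is a mammalian expression plasmid built on the pTwist_CMV_6 backbone for producing the SARS-CoV-2 nucleocapsid (N) protein in transfected mammalian cells. It is propagated in E. coli through a high-copy ColE1/pUC-type origin of replication and selected with ampicillin via a full-length β-lactamase (AmpR) gene. The sequenced plasmid is about 5.5 kb, consistent with a roughly 4.2 kb backbone carrying an insert of about 1.25 kb.

The payload is the wild-type N coding sequence, matched to the NCBI reference protein for the virus. It is driven by the human cytomegalovirus immediate early enhancer and promoter. Because the circular map begins inside this region, the CMV enhancer is annotated at the end of the record and the core promoter pieces at the start, but together they form one contiguous unit upstream of the gene. The catalogue lists a C-terminal, backbone-encoded tag consisting of a TEV protease cleavage site followed by 6xHis. The feature table annotates only the 6xHis tag, a short distance downstream of N, with the intervening gap being where the TEV site would sit. This arrangement permits metal-affinity purification of N and subsequent removal of the tag. An SV40 polyadenylation signal lies downstream of the tagged reading frame.

The backbone also contains insulating elements: T7 and rrnG transcription terminators, a synthetic poly(A) signal upstream of the enhancer, and 5' and 3' β-globin insulator sequences flanking the expression cassette, which serve to limit read-through and interference between the cassette and the bacterial portion. The record supports use for expression, detection and purification of N protein in SARS-CoV-2 research; no mammalian selection marker is annotated.
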