Addgene plasmid #152494: pGBW-m4133747
Purpose: Mammalian expression plasmid for SARS-CoV-2 N (nucleocapsid)
Depositing lab: Ginkgo Bioworks & Benjie Chen.
Backbone
  Vector backbone: pTwist_CMV_6
  Backbone size w/o insert (bp): 4180
  Vector type: Mammalian Expression
Growth in bacteria
  Bacterial resistance: Ampicillin, 100 μg/mL
  Growth temperature: 37°C
  Growth strain: DH5alpha
  Copy number: High Copy
Gene/Insert
  Gene/Insert name: SARS-CoV-2 N (nucleocapsid) (alt names: nucleocapsid phosphoprotein; N protein)
  Species: Severe acute respiratory syndrome coronavirus 2
  Insert size (bp): 1253
  Mutation: wt
  Entrez Gene: N (a.k.a. GU280_gp10)
  Promoter: CMV
  Tag / fusion protein: Cleavable TEV;6xHis-003 (C terminal on backbone)
  Cloning method: Unknown
Resource information
  A portion of this plasmid was derived from a plasmid made by: GinkgoBioworks
Depositor comments: NCBI reference sequence: YP_009724397.2
How to cite: pGBW-m4133747 was a gift from Ginkgo Bioworks & Benjie Chen (Addgene plasmid # 152494 ; http://n2t.net/addgene:152494 ; RRID:Addgene_152494)
